Addgene plasmid #178313: TB:4xHRE_RE:MiniP
Purpose: 4 copies of the HRE DNA binding motif
Depositing lab: Koen Venken. Depositing organization: Baylor College of Medicine. Publication: Synthetic Assembly DNA Cloning of Multiplex Hextuple Luciferase Reporter Plasmids. Sarrion-Perdigones A, Gonzalez Y, Venken KJT. Methods Mol Biol. 2022;2524:409-432. doi: 10.1007/978-1-0716-2453-1_32. PubMed 35821490.
Backbone
  Vector backbone: pUPD
  Backbone manufacturer: Diego Orzaez Lab
  Backbone size w/o insert (bp): 3057
  Total vector size (bp): 3433
  Vector type: Mammalian Expression, Luciferase, Synthetic Biology
Growth in bacteria
  Bacterial resistance: Ampicillin, 100 μg/mL
  Growth temperature: 37°C
  Growth strain: DH5alpha
  Copy number: High Copy
Gene/Insert
  Gene/Insert name: 4 copies of the heat shock DNA binding motif (alt name: Transcription Blocker + 4 copies of the HRE DNA binding motif + miniP)
  Species: H. sapiens (human), Synthetic
  Insert size (bp): 376
  Cloning method: Restriction Enzyme; 5′ cloning site BsmbI (destroyed during cloning); 3′ cloning site BsmbI (destroyed during cloning)
  Sequencing primers: 5′ gtaaaacgacggccagt; 3′ gtcatagctgtttcctg
Terms and licenses: Academic/Nonprofit Terms; Industry Terms: Not Available to Industry
How to cite: TB:4xHRE_RE:MiniP was a gift from Koen Venken (Addgene plasmid # 178313 ; http://n2t.net/addgene:178313 ; RRID:Addgene_178313)
