[The description below was written by a language model from this plasmid's Addgene catalogue record and pLannotate feature annotations shown in this document.]
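Description:
TB:4xHRE_RE:MiniP is a small (about 3.4 kb) part-donor plasmid built on pUPD, the universal domestication vector of the GoldenBraid-style modular cloning system. It is catalogued for mammalian expression, luciferase and synthetic-biology applications. It is maintained in E. coli through a high-copy ColE1/pUC-type origin and selected with ampicillin via the AmpR (β-lactamase) gene and its promoter. An f1 origin is also annotated. The insert sits within the lacZα region, which is flanked by the lac promoter/operator and by T7 and SP6 phage promoters. These are remnants of the cloning backbone rather than functional parts of the payload. The short hit to a hornet peptide in the feature table is almost certainly a spurious annotation.

The 376 bp synthetic/human-derived insert was introduced through BsmBI sites that were destroyed during cloning. It is a composite regulatory module with no coding sequence of its own. On the minus strand, the feature table shows a synthetic poly(A) signal followed by the RNA polymerase II pause site from the human α2 globin gene. Together these form the "transcription blocker" (TB), which insulates the part from read-through transcription originating upstream. Downstream lies an unannotated stretch that presumably holds the four HRE binding motifs, followed by the minP minimal TATA-box promoter with low basal activity. Transcription from this module should therefore depend on factor binding to the response element. The record is inconsistent about what HRE means here: the insert name calls it a heat shock binding motif, while elsewhere it is given only as HRE. The associated work indicates that the part is meant to be assembled upstream of a luciferase to build pathway-responsive units for multiplex hextuple luciferase reporter plasmids.
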