Features (pLannotate 1.2.2; 16 found; start..end, strand, type, name):
    248..405     -  CDS            lacZα (fragment): LacZα fragment of β-galactosidase; lacZ fragment
    408..426     +  promoter       T7 promoter: promoter for bacteriophage T7 RNA polymerase
    540..571     -  promoter       minP: minimal TATA-box promoter with low basal activity
    726..817     -  misc_feature   pause site: RNA polymerase II transcriptional pause signal from the human α2 globin gene
    831..879     -  polyA_signal   poly(A) signal: synthetic polyadenylation signal
    908..970     -  CDS            VESPI_VESMG (fragment): Experimental evidence at protein level: Swiss-Prot protein existence level 1. Shows contractile activity on isolated ileum smooth muscle. From Vespa magnifica (Hornet).
    982..1000    -  promoter       SP6 promoter: promoter for bacteriophage SP6 RNA polymerase
   1042..1058    -  protein_bind   lac operator: The lac repressor binds to the lac operator to inhibit transcription in E. coli. This inhibition can be relieved by adding lactose or isopropyl-β-D-thiogalactopyranoside (IPTG). lac repressor encoded by lacI
   1066..1096    -  promoter       lac promoter: promoter for the E. coli lac operon
   1111..1132    -  protein_bind   CAP binding site: CAP binding activates transcription in the presence of cAMP. E. coli catabolite activator protein
   1145..1237    -  CDS            lacI (fragment): lac repressor; lacI; The lac repressor binds to the lac operator to inhibit transcription in E. coli. This inhibition can be relieved by adding lactose or isopropyl-β-D-thiogalactopyranoside (IPTG).
   1420..2008    -  rep_origin     ori: high-copy-number ColE1/pMB1/pBR322/pUC origin of replication
   2179..3039    -  CDS            AmpR: β-lactamase; bla; confers resistance to ampicillin, carbenicillin, and related antibiotics
   3040..3144    -  promoter       AmpR promoter: bla
   3171..3221    +  misc_feature   bom (fragment): basis of mobility region from pBR322
   3222..244     -  rep_origin     f1 ori (across the origin) (sequence partly withheld): f1 bacteriophage origin of replication; arrow indicates direction of (+) strand synthesis
>Addgene plasmid #178313 | TB:4xHRE_RE:MiniP | addgene full sequence | sequence record 359622 | Addgene NGS Result
GCTGGCCCACTACGTGAACCATCACCCT
[91 nt withheld, positions 29-119]
G
[124 nt withheld, positions 121-244]
CCATTCGCCATTCAGGCTGCGCAACTGTTGGGAAGGGCGATCGGTGCGGGCCTCTTCGCTATTACGCCAG
CTGGCGAAAGGGGGATGTGCTGCAAGGCGATTAAGTTGGGTAACGCCAGGGTTTTCCCAGTCACGACGTT
GTAAAACGACGGCCAGTGAATTGTAATACGACTCACTATAGGGCGAATTGGGCCCGACGTCGCATGCTCC
CGGCCGCCATGGCGGCCGCGGGAATTCGATTGGGCGATGAGTGGTCTCGCATTGGTGGCTTTACCAACAG
TACCGGATTGCCAAGCTGGAAGTCGAGCTTCCATTATATACCCTCTAGTGTCTAAGCTTGGCCGCCGAGG
CCAGATTTGATATCCTCGAGGGACTAGGCAGCACGTAGTCACTCTAGACTAGGCAGCACGTAGTCACGCG
GCCGCCTAGGCAGCACGTAGTCACAGATCTCTAGGCAGCACGTAGTCACCTCCTGACAGCGAGAGAAATG
TTCTGGCACCTGCACTTGCACTGGGGACAGCCTATTTTGCTAGTTTGTTTTGTTTCGTTTTGTTTTGATG
GAGAGCGTATGTTAGTACTATCGATTCACACAAAAAACCAACACACAGATGTAATGAAAATAAAGATATT
TTATTCTCCCGAGACCACTCATCGCCCAATCACTAGTGAATTCGCGGCCGCCTGCAGGTCGACCATATGG
GAGAGCTCCCAACGCGTTGGATGCATAGCTTGAGTATTCTATAGTGTCACCTAAATAGCTTGGCGTAATC
ATGGTCATAGCTGTTTCCTGTGTGAAATTGTTATCCGCTCACAATTCCACACAACATACGAGCCGGAAGC
ATAAAGTGTAAAGCCTGGGGTGCCTAATGAGTGAGCTAACTCACATTAATTGCGTTGCGCTCACTGCCCG
CTTTCCAGTCGGGAAACCTGTCGTGCCAGCTGCATTAATGAATCGGCCAACGCGCGGGGAGAGGCGGTTT
GCGTATTGGGCGCTCTTCCGCTTCCTCGCTCACTGACTCGCTGCGCTCGGTCGTTCGGCTGCGGCGAGCG
GTATCAGCTCACTCAAAGGCGGTAATACGGTTATCCACAGAATCAGGGGATAACGCAGGAAAGAACATGT
GAGCAAAAGGCCAGCAAAAGGCCAGGAACCGTAAAAAGGCCGCGTTGCTGGCGTTTTTCCATAGGCTCCG
CCCCCCTGACGAGCATCACAAAAATCGACGCTCAAGTCAGAGGTGGCGAAACCCGACAGGACTATAAAGA
TACCAGGCGTTTCCCCCTGGAAGCTCCCTCGTGCGCTCTCCTGTTCCGACCCTGCCGCTTACCGGATACC
TGTCCGCCTTTCTCCCTTCGGGAAGCGTGGCGCTTTCTCATAGCTCACGCTGTAGGTATCTCAGTTCGGT
GTAGGTCGTTCGCTCCAAGCTGGGCTGTGTGCACGAACCCCCCGTTCAGCCCGACCGCTGCGCCTTATCC
GGTAACTATCGTCTTGAGTCCAACCCGGTAAGACACGACTTATCGCCACTGGCAGCAGCCACTGGTAACA
GGATTAGCAGAGCGAGGTATGTAGGCGGTGCTACAGAGTTCTTGAAGTGGTGGCCTAACTACGGCTACAC
TAGAAGAACAGTATTTGGTATCTGCGCTCTGCTGAAGCCAGTTACCTTCGGAAAAAGAGTTGGTAGCTCT
TGATCCGGCAAACAAACCACCGCTGGTAGCGGTGGTTTTTTTGTTTGCAAGCAGCAGATTACGCGCAGAA
AAAAAGGATCTCAAGAAGATCCTTTGATCTTTTCTACGGGGTCTGACGCTCAGTGGAACGAAAACTCACG
TTAAGGGATTTTGGTCATGAGATTATCAAAAAGGATCTTCACCTAGATCCTTTTAAATTAAAAATGAAGT
TTTAAATCAATCTAAAGTATATATGAGTAAACTTGGTCTGACAGTTACCAATGCTTAATCAGTGAGGCAC
CTATCTCAGCGATCTGTCTATTTCGTTCATCCATAGTTGCCTGACTCCCCGTCGTGTAGATAACTACGAT
ACGGGAGGGCTTACCATCTGGCCCCAGTGCTGCAATGATACCGCGCGACCCACGCTCACCGGCTCCAGAT
TTATCAGCAATAAACCAGCCAGCCGGAAGGGCCGAGCGCAGAAGTGGTCCTGCAACTTTATCCGCCTCCA
TCCAGTCTATTAATTGTTGCCGGGAAGCTAGAGTAAGTAGTTCGCCAGTTAATAGTTTGCGCAACGTTGT
TGCCATTGCTACAGGCATCGTGGTGTCACGCTCGTCGTTTGGTATGGCTTCATTCAGCTCCGGTTCCCAA
CGATCAAGGCGAGTTACATGATCCCCCATGTTGTGCAAAAAAGCGGTTAGCTCCTTCGGTCCTCCGATCG
TTGTCAGAAGTAAGTTGGCCGCAGTGTTATCACTCATGGTTATGGCAGCACTGCATAATTCTCTTACTGT
CATGCCATCCGTAAGATGCTTTTCTGTGACTGGTGAGTACTCAACCAAGTCATTCTGAGAATAGTGTATG
CGGCGACCGAGTTGCTCTTGCCCGGCGTCAATACGGGATAATACCGCGCCACATAGCAGAACTTTAAAAG
TGCTCATCATTGGAAAACGTTCTTCGGGGCGAAAACTCTCAAGGATCTTACCGCTGTTGAGATCCAGTTC
GATGTAACCCACTCGTGCACCCAACTGATCTTCAGCATCTTTTACTTTCACCAGCGTTTCTGGGTGAGCA
AAAACAGGAAGGCAAAATGCCGCAAAAAAGGGAATAAGGGCGACACGGAAATGTTGAATACTCATACTCT
TCCTTTTTCAATATTATTGAAGCATTTATCAGGGTTATTGTCTCATGAGCGGATACATATTTGAATGTAT
TTAGAAAAATAAACAAATAGGGGTTCCGCGCACATTTCCCCGAAAAGTGCCACCTGATGCGGTGTGAAAT
ACCGCACAGATGCGTAAGGAGAAAATACCGCATCAGGAAATTGTAAGCGTTAATATTTTGTTAAAATTCG
CGTTAAATTTTTGTTAAATCAGCTCATTTTTTAACCAATAGGCCGAAATCGGCAAAATCCCTTATAAATC
AAAAGAATAGACCGAGATAGGGT
[37 nt withheld, positions 3348-3384]
AAAGAACGTGGACTCCAACGTCAAAGGGCGAAAAACCGTCTATCAGGGC
